Addgene plasmid #116221: pHAGE-CDKN2A-H123Q
Purpose: Lentiviral expression of CDKN2A H123Q
Depositing lab: Gordon Mills & Kenneth Scott. Depositing organization: Baylor College of Medicine. Publication: Systematic Functional Annotation of Somatic Mutations in Cancer. Ng PK, Li J, Jeong KJ, Shao S, Chen H, Tsang YH, Sengupta S, Wang Z, Bhavana VH, Tran R, Soewito S, Minussi DC, Moreno D, Kong K, Dogruluk T, Lu H, Gao J, Tokheim C, Zhou DC, Johnson AM, Zeng J, Ip CKM, Ju Z, Wester M, Yu S, Li Y, Vellano CP, Schultz N, Karchin R, Ding L, Lu Y, Cheung LWT, Chen K, Shaw KR, Meric-Bernstam F, Scott KL, Yi S, Sahni N, Liang H, Mills GB. Cancer Cell. 2018 Mar 12;33(3):450-462.e10. doi: 10.1016/j.ccell.2018.01.021. PubMed 29533785.
Backbone
  Vector backbone: pHAGE
  Vector type: Lentiviral
Growth in bacteria
  Bacterial resistance: Ampicillin, 100 μg/mL
  Growth temperature: 37°C
  Growth strain: Stbl3
  Copy number: High Copy
Gene/Insert
  Gene/Insert name: CDKN2A
  Species: H. sapiens (human)
  Mutation: H123Q
  Entrez Gene: CDKN2A (a.k.a. ARF, CAI2, CDK4I, CDKN2, CMM2, INK4, INK4A, MLM, MTS-1, MTS1, P14, P14ARF, P16, P16-INK4A, P16INK4, P16INK4A, P19, P19ARF, TP16)
  Cloning method: Gateway Cloning
Terms and licenses: Academic/Nonprofit Terms; Industry Terms: Not Available to Industry
How to cite: pHAGE-CDKN2A-H123Q was a gift from Gordon Mills & Kenneth Scott (Addgene plasmid # 116221 ; http://n2t.net/addgene:116221 ; RRID:Addgene_116221)
