[The description below was written by a language model from this plasmid's Addgene catalogue record and the feature table of its GenBank file.]
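Description:
pHAGE-CDKN2A-H123Q is an 8,955 bp HIV-1-based lentiviral expression plasmid built on the pHAGE backbone, carrying the human CDKN2A open reading frame with an H123Q substitution. It is maintained in E. coli through a high-copy ColE1/pUC-type origin and a beta-lactamase gene conferring ampicillin resistance. The viral portion comprises a full-length HIV-1 LTR at the upstream end (annotated in the feature table as a 3' LTR but positioned as the 5' LTR of the vector genome), the Psi packaging signal, the Rev response element for Rev-dependent nuclear export, the cPPT/CTS, and a U3-deleted, self-inactivating 3' LTR that silences LTR promoter activity after integration.

The expression cassette is driven by the constitutive human EF-1-alpha promoter, including its first intron. The CDKN2A insert is not annotated as its own feature, but it was introduced by Gateway cloning and occupies the roughly 470 bp interval between the attB1 and attB2 sites immediately downstream of the promoter. The record does not say which CDKN2A product (for example p16INK4A versus ARF) the mutation numbering refers to. Downstream lie T3 and T7 promoters, an attB4 site and a V5 epitope tag sequence; whether the V5 tag is fused in frame to the insert cannot be determined from the record. An EMCV IRES then directs translation of puromycin N-acetyltransferase from the same transcript, allowing puromycin selection of transduced mammalian cells, and a WPRE enhances transcript expression. The plasmid was deposited as part of a systematic functional annotation of somatic cancer mutations and is intended for stable lentiviral expression of this CDKN2A variant so that its functional effects can be assessed.
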