LOCUS       Exported 8955 bp ds-DNA circular SYN 13-MAY-2021
DEFINITION  Lentiviral expression of CDKN2A H123Q.
ACCESSION   .
VERSION     .
KEYWORDS    pHAGE-CDKN2A-H123Q
SOURCE      synthetic DNA construct
  ORGANISM  synthetic DNA construct
REFERENCE   1 (bases 1 to 8955)
  AUTHORS   Ng PK, Li J, Jeong KJ, Shao S, Chen H, Tsang YH, Sengupta S, Wang Z,
            Bhavana VH, Tran R, Soewito S, Minussi DC, Moreno D, Kong K,
            Dogruluk T, Lu H, Gao J, Tokheim C, Zhou DC, Johnson AM, Zeng J, Ip
            CKM, Ju Z, Wester M, Yu S, Li Y, Vellano CP, Schultz N, Karchin R,
            Ding L, Lu Y, Cheung LWT, Chen K, Shaw KR, Meric-Bernstam F, Scott
            KL, Yi S, Sahni N, Liang H, Mills GB
  TITLE     Systematic Functional Annotation of Somatic Mutations in Cancer.
  JOURNAL   Cancer Cell. 2018 Mar 12;33(3):450-462.e10. doi:
            10.1016/j.ccell.2018.01.021.
  PUBMED    29533785
REFERENCE   2 (bases 1 to 8955)
  AUTHORS   .
  TITLE     Direct Submission
  JOURNAL   Exported May 13, 2021 from SnapGene Server 1.1.58
            http://www.snapgene.com
FEATURES             Location/Qualifiers
     source          1..8955
                     /organism="synthetic DNA construct"
                     /mol_type="other DNA"
     misc_feature    129..246
                     /label=cPPT/CTS
                     /note="central polypurine tract and central termination
                     sequence of HIV-1"
     promoter        294..1472
                     /label=EF-1-alpha promoter
                     /note="strong constitutive promoter for human elongation
                     factor EF-1-alpha"
     intron          525..1463
                     /label=EF-1-alpha intron A
                     /note="intron upstream of the start codon of human
                     EF-1-alpha"
     primer_bind     1420..1440
                     /label=EF1a-F
                     /note="Human elongation factor-1a promoter, forward primer"
     protein_bind    1492..1516
                     /gene="mutant version of attB"
                     /label=attB1
                     /bound_moiety="BP Clonase(TM)"
                     /note="recombination site for the Gateway(R) BP reaction"
     protein_bind    complement(1986..2010)
                     /gene="mutant version of attB"
                     /label=attB2
                     /bound_moiety="BP Clonase(TM)"
                     /note="recombination site for the Gateway(R) BP reaction"
     promoter        2018..2036
                     /label=T3 promoter
                     /note="promoter for bacteriophage T3 RNA polymerase"
     primer_bind     complement(2061..2080)
                     /label=T7
                     /note="T7 promoter, forward primer"
     promoter        complement(2062..2080)
                     /label=T7 promoter
                     /note="promoter for bacteriophage T7 RNA polymerase"
     protein_bind    complement(2086..2106)
                     /gene="mutant version of attB"
                     /label=attB4
                     /bound_moiety="BP Clonase(TM)"
                     /note="core recombination site for the Gateway(R) BP
                     reaction"
     CDS             2160..2201
                     /codon_start=1
                     /product="epitope tag from simian virus 5"
                     /label=V5 tag
                     /translation="GKPIPNPLLGLDST"
     misc_feature    2222..2789
                     /label=IRES
                     /note="internal ribosome entry site (IRES) of the
                     encephalomyocarditis virus (EMCV)"
     misc_feature    2239..2791
                     /label=IRES
                     /note="internal ribosome entry site (IRES) of the
                     encephalomyocarditis virus (EMCV)"
     primer_bind     complement(2383..2400)
                     /label=IRES reverse
                     /note="IRES internal ribosome entry site, reverse primer.
                     Also called pCDH-rev"
     primer_bind     2610..2629
                     /label=IRES-F
                     /note="IRES internal ribosome entry site, forward primer"
     CDS             2803..3402
                     /codon_start=1
                     /gene="pac from Streptomyces alboniger"
                     /product="puromycin N-acetyltransferase"
                     /label=PuroR
                     /note="confers resistance to puromycin"
                     /translation="MTEYKPTVRLATRDDVPRAVRTLAAAFADYPATRHTVDPDRHIER
                     VTELQELFLTRVGLDIGKVWVADDGAAVAVWTTPESVEAGAVFAEIGPRMAELSGSRLA
                     AQQQMEGLLAPHRPKEPAWFLATVGVSPDHQGKGLGSAVVLPGVEAAERAGVPAFLETS
                     APRNLPFYERLGFTVTADVEVPEGPRTWCMTRKPGA"
     primer_bind     complement(2803..2822)
                     /label=Puro-R
                     /note="Puromycin resistance gene, reverse primer. Also
                     called puro-variant-R"
     primer_bind     3299..3319
                     /label=Puro-F
                     /note="Puromycin resistance gene, forward primer"
     misc_feature    3416..4004
                     /label=WPRE
                     /note="woodchuck hepatitis virus posttranscriptional
                     regulatory element"
     primer_bind     complement(3469..3489)
                     /label=WPRE-R
                     /note="WPRE, reverse primer"
     CDS             complement(3887..3898)
                     /codon_start=1
                     /product="Factor Xa recognition and cleavage site"
                     /label=Factor Xa site
                     /translation="IEGR"
     LTR             4079..4312
                     /label=3' LTR (Delta-U3)
                     /note="self-inactivating 3' long terminal repeat (LTR) from
                     HIV-1"
     primer_bind     complement(4431..4449)
                     /label=pBRforEco
                     /note="pBR322 vectors, upsteam of EcoRI site, forward
                     primer"
     promoter        4517..4621
                     /gene="bla"
                     /label=AmpR promoter
     CDS             4622..5482
                     /codon_start=1
                     /gene="bla"
                     /product="beta-lactamase"
                     /label=AmpR
                     /note="confers resistance to ampicillin, carbenicillin, and
                     related antibiotics"
                     /translation="MSIQHFRVALIPFFAAFCLPVFAHPETLVKVKDAEDQLGARVGYI
                     ELDLNSGKILESFRPEERFPMMSTFKVLLCGAVLSRVDAGQEQLGRRIHYSQNDLVEYS
                     PVTEKHLTDGMTVRELCSAAITMSDNTAANLLLTTIGGPKELTAFLHNMGDHVTRLDRW
                     EPELNEAIPNDERDTTMPVAMATTLRKLLTGELLTLASRQQLIDWMEADKVAGPLLRSA
                     LPAGWFIADKSGAGERGSRGIIAALGPDGKPSRIVVIYTTGSQATMDERNRQIAEIGAS
                     LIKHW"
     primer_bind     complement(4840..4859)
                     /label=Amp-R
                     /note="Ampicillin resistance gene, reverse primer"
     rep_origin      5653..6241
                     /direction=RIGHT
                     /label=ori
                     /note="high-copy-number ColE1/pMB1/pBR322/pUC origin of
                     replication"
     primer_bind     6142..6161
                     /label=pBR322ori-F
                     /note="pBR322 origin, forward primer"
     primer_bind     6395..6412
                     /label=L4440
                     /note="L4440 vector, forward primer"
     primer_bind     6504..6523
                     /label=SV40pro-F
                     /note="SV40 promoter/origin, forward primer"
     protein_bind    6652..6673
                     /label=CAP binding site
                     /bound_moiety="E. coli catabolite activator protein"
                     /note="CAP binding activates transcription in the presence
                     of cAMP."
     promoter        6688..6718
                     /label=lac promoter
                     /note="promoter for the E. coli lac operon"
     protein_bind    6726..6742
                     /label=lac operator
                     /bound_moiety="lac repressor encoded by lacI"
                     /note="The lac repressor binds to the lac operator to
                     inhibit transcription in E. coli. This inhibition can be
                     relieved by adding lactose or
                     isopropyl-beta-D-thiogalactopyranoside (IPTG)."
     primer_bind     6731..6753
                     /label=M13/pUC Reverse
                     /note="In lacZ gene"
     primer_bind     6750..6766
                     /label=M13 rev
                     /note="common sequencing primer, one of multiple similar
                     variants"
     primer_bind     6750..6766
                     /label=M13 Reverse
                     /note="In lacZ gene. Also called M13-rev"
     primer_bind     6816..6835
                     /label=EBV-rev
                     /note="SV40 polyA terminator, reverse primer"
     LTR             7027..7660
                     /label=3' LTR
                     /note="3' long terminal repeat (LTR) from HIV-1"
     misc_feature    7707..7832
                     /label=HIV-1 Psi
                     /note="packaging signal of human immunodeficiency virus
                     type 1"
     misc_feature    8329..8562
                     /label=RRE
                     /note="The Rev response element (RRE) of HIV-1 allows for
                     Rev-dependent mRNA export from the nucleus to the
                     cytoplasm."
     CDS             8747..8791
                     /codon_start=1
                     /product="antigenic peptide corresponding to amino acids
                     655 to 669 of the HIV envelope protein gp41 (Lutje Hulsik
                     et al., 2013)"
                     /label=gp41 peptide
                     /note="recognized by the 2H10 single-chain llama nanobody"
                     /translation="KNEQELLELDKWASL"
ORIGIN
        1 gaggggaccc gacaggcccg aaggaataga agaagaaggt ggagagagag acagagacag
       61 atccattcga ttagtgaacg gatctcgacg gtatcgccga attcacaaat ggcagtattc
      121 atccacaatt ttaaaagaaa aggggggatt ggggggtaca gtgcagggga aagaatagta
      181 gacataatag caacagacat acaaactaaa gaattacaaa aacaaattac aaaaattcaa
      241 aattttcggg tttattacag ggacagcaga gatccagttt ggactagtcg tgaggctccg
      301 gtgcccgtca gtgggcagag cgcacatcgc ccacagtccc cgagaagttg gggggagggg
      361 tcggcaattg aaccggtgcc tagagaaggt ggcgcggggt aaactgggaa agtgatgtcg
      421 tgtactggct ccgccttttt cccgagggtg ggggagaacc gtatataagt gcagtagtcg
      481 ccgtgaacgt tctttttcgc aacgggtttg ccgccagaac acaggtaagt gccgtgtgtg
      541 gttcccgcgg gcctggcctc tttacgggtt atggcccttg cgtgccttga attacttcca
      601 cctggctgca gtacgtgatt cttgatcccg agcttcgggt tggaagtggg tgggagagtt
      661 cgaggccttg cgcttaagga gccccttcgc ctcgtgcttg agttgaggcc tggcctgggc
      721 gctggggccg ccgcgtgcga atctggtggc accttcgcgc ctgtctcgct gctttcgata
      781 agtctctagc catttaaaat ttttgatgac ctgctgcgac gctttttttc tggcaagata
      841 gtcttgtaaa tgcgggccaa gatctgcaca ctggtatttc ggtttttggg gccgcgggcg
      901 gcgacggggc ccgtgcgtcc cagcgcacat gttcggcgag gcggggcctg cgagcgcggc
      961 caccgagaat cggacggggg tagtctcaag ctggccggcc tgctctggtg cctggcctcg
     1021 cgccgccgtg tatcgccccg ccctgggcgg caaggctggc ccggtcggca ccagttgcgt
     1081 gagcggaaag atggccgctt cccggccctg ctgcagggag ctcaaaatgg aggacgcggc
     1141 gctcgggaga gcgggcgggt gagtcaccca cacaaaggaa aagggccttt ccgtcctcag
     1201 ccgtcgcttc atgtgactcc acggagtacc gggcgccgtc caggcacctc gattagttct
     1261 cgagcttttg gagtacgtcg tctttaggtt ggggggaggg gttttatgcg atggagtttc
     1321 cccacactga gtgggtggag actgaagtta ggccagcttg gcacttgatg taattctcct
     1381 tggaatttgc cctttttgag tttggatctt ggttcattct caagcctcag acagtggttc
     1441 aaagtttttt tcttccattt caggtgtcgt gaagcggccc tgcagatatc aacaagtttg
     1501 tacaaaaaag ttggcatgga gccggcggcg gggagcagca tggagccttc ggctgactgg
     1561 ctggccacgg ccgcggcccg gggtcgggta gaggaggtgc gggcgctgct ggaggcgggg
     1621 gcgctgccca acgcaccgaa tagttacggt cggaggccga tccaggtcat gatgatgggc
     1681 agcgcccgag tggcggagct gctgctgctc cacggcgcgg agcccaactg cgccgacccc
     1741 gccactctca cccgacccgt gcacgacgct gcccgggagg gcttcctgga cacgctggtg
     1801 gtgctgcacc gggccggggc gcggctggac gtgcgcgatg cctggggccg tctgcccgtg
     1861 gacctggctg aggagctggg ccaacgcgat gtcgcacggt acctgcgcgc ggctgcgggg
     1921 ggcaccagag gcagtaacca tgcccgcata gatgccgcgg aaggtccctc agatatcccc
     1981 gattgaccca actttcttgt acaaagtggt gatatccaat taaccctcac taaaggagta
     2041 agtgttagat agtattgaat ccctatagtg agtcgtatta ccacccaact tttctataca
     2101 aagtggttga tatccagcac agtggcggcc gctcgagtct agagggcccg cggttcgaag
     2161 gtaagcctat ccctaaccct ctcctcggtc tcgattctac gcgtaccggt tagtaatgag
     2221 atccctcccc cccccctaac gttactggcc gaagccgctt ggaataaggc cggtgtgcgt
     2281 ttgtctatat gttattttcc accatattgc cgtcttttgg caatgtgagg gcccggaaac
     2341 ctggccctgt cttcttgacg agcattccta ggggtctttc ccctctcgcc aaaggaatgc
     2401 aaggtctgtt gaatgtcgtg aaggaagcag ttcctctgga agcttcttga agacaaacaa
     2461 cgtctgtagc gaccctttgc aggcagcgga accccccacc tggcgacagg tgcctctgcg
     2521 gccaaaagcc acgtgtataa gatacacctg caaaggcggc acaaccccag tgccacgttg
     2581 tgagttggat agttgtggaa agagtcaaat ggctctcctc aagcgtattc aacaaggggc
     2641 tgaaggatgc ccagaaggta ccccattgta tgggatctga tctggggcct cggtgcacat
     2701 gctttacatg tgtttagtcg aggttaaaaa aacgtctagg ccccccgaac cacggggacg
     2761 tggttttcct ttgaaaaaca cgatgataat atggccacac atatgaccga gtacaagccc
     2821 acggtgcgcc tcgccacccg cgacgacgtc cccagggccg tacgcaccct cgccgccgcg
     2881 ttcgccgact accccgccac gcgccacacc gtcgatccgg accgccacat cgagcgggtc
     2941 accgagctgc aagaactctt cctcacgcgc gtcgggctcg acatcggcaa ggtgtgggtc
     3001 gcggacgacg gcgccgcggt ggcggtctgg accacgccgg agagcgtcga agcgggggcg
     3061 gtgttcgccg agatcggccc gcgcatggcc gagttgagcg gttcccggct ggccgcgcag
     3121 caacagatgg aaggcctcct ggcgccgcac cggcccaagg agcccgcgtg gttcctggcc
     3181 accgtcggcg tctcgcccga ccaccagggc aagggtctgg gcagcgccgt cgtgctcccc
     3241 ggagtggagg cggccgagcg cgccggggtg cccgccttcc tggagacctc cgcgccccgc
     3301 aacctcccct tctacgagcg gctcggcttc accgtcaccg ccgacgtcga ggtgcccgaa
     3361 ggaccgcgca cctggtgcat gacccgcaag cccggtgcct aaatcgatag atcctaatca
     3421 acctctggat tacaaaattt gtgaaagatt gactggtatt cttaactatg ttgctccttt
     3481 tacgctatgt ggatacgctg ctttaatgcc tttgtatcat gctattgctt cccgtatggc
     3541 tttcattttc tcctccttgt ataaatcctg gttgctgtct ctttatgagg agttgtggcc
     3601 cgttgtcagg caacgtggcg tggtgtgcac tgtgtttgct gacgcaaccc ccactggttg
     3661 gggcattgcc accacctgtc agctcctttc cgggactttc gctttccccc tccctattgc
     3721 cacggcggaa ctcatcgccg cctgccttgc ccgctgctgg acaggggctc ggctgttggg
     3781 cactgacaat tccgtggtgt tgtcggggaa atcatcgtcc tttccttggc tgctcgcctg
     3841 tgttgccacc tggattctgc gcgggacgtc cttctgctac gtcccttcgg ccctcaatcc
     3901 agcggacctt ccttcccgcg gcctgctgcc ggctctgcgg cctcttccgc gtcttcgcct
     3961 tcgccctcag acgagtcgga tctccctttg ggccgcctcc ccgcctgaga tcctttaaga
     4021 ccaatgactt acaaggcagc tgtagatctt agccactttt taaaagaaaa ggggggactg
     4081 gaagggctaa ttcactccca acgaagacaa gatctgcttt ttgcttgtac tgggtctctc
     4141 tggttagacc agatctgagc ctgggagctc tctggctaac tagggaaccc actgcttaag
     4201 cctcaataaa gcttgccttg agtgcttcaa gtagtgtgtg cccgtctgtt gtgtgactct
     4261 ggtaactaga gatccctcag acccttttag tcagtgtgga aaatctctag cagtagtagt
     4321 tcatgtcatc ttattattca gtatttataa cttgcaaaga aatgaatatc agagagtgag
     4381 aggcccgggt taattaagga aagggctaga tcattcttga agacgaaagg gcctcgtgat
     4441 acgcctattt ttataggtta atgtcatgat aataatggtt tcttagacgt caggtggcac
     4501 ttttcgggga aatgtgcgcg gaacccctat ttgtttattt ttctaaatac attcaaatat
     4561 gtatccgctc atgagacaat aaccctgata aatgcttcaa taatattgaa aaaggaagag
     4621 tatgagtatt caacatttcc gtgtcgccct tattcccttt tttgcggcat tttgccttcc
     4681 tgtttttgct cacccagaaa cgctggtgaa agtaaaagat gctgaagatc agttgggtgc
     4741 acgagtgggt tacatcgaac tggatctcaa cagcggtaag atccttgaga gttttcgccc
     4801 cgaagaacgt tttccaatga tgagcacttt taaagttctg ctatgtggcg cggtattatc
     4861 ccgtgttgac gccgggcaag agcaactcgg tcgccgcata cactattctc agaatgactt
     4921 ggttgagtac tcaccagtca cagaaaagca tcttacggat ggcatgacag taagagaatt
     4981 atgcagtgct gccataacca tgagtgataa cactgcggcc aacttacttc tgacaacgat
     5041 cggaggaccg aaggagctaa ccgctttttt gcacaacatg ggggatcatg taactcgcct
     5101 tgatcgttgg gaaccggagc tgaatgaagc cataccaaac gacgagcgtg acaccacgat
     5161 gcctgtagca atggcaacaa cgttgcgcaa actattaact ggcgaactac ttactctagc
     5221 ttcccggcaa caattaatag actggatgga ggcggataaa gttgcaggac cacttctgcg
     5281 ctcggccctt ccggctggct ggtttattgc tgataaatct ggagccggtg agcgtgggtc
     5341 tcgcggtatc attgcagcac tggggccaga tggtaagccc tcccgtatcg tagttatcta
     5401 cacgacgggg agtcaggcaa ctatggatga acgaaataga cagatcgctg agataggtgc
     5461 ctcactgatt aagcattggt aactgtcaga ccaagtttac tcatatatac tttagattga
     5521 tttaaaactt catttttaat ttaaaaggat ctaggtgaag atcctttttg ataatctcat
     5581 gaccaaaatc ccttaacgtg agttttcgtt ccactgagcg tcagaccccg tagaaaagat
     5641 caaaggatct tcttgagatc ctttttttct gcgcgtaatc tgctgcttgc aaacaaaaaa
     5701 accaccgcta ccagcggtgg tttgtttgcc ggatcaagag ctaccaactc tttttccgaa
     5761 ggtaactggc ttcagcagag cgcagatacc aaatactgtt cttctagtgt agccgtagtt
     5821 aggccaccac ttcaagaact ctgtagcacc gcctacatac ctcgctctgc taatcctgtt
     5881 accagtggct gctgccagtg gcgataagtc gtgtcttacc gggttggact caagacgata
     5941 gttaccggat aaggcgcagc ggtcgggctg aacggggggt tcgtgcacac agcccagctt
     6001 ggagcgaacg acctacaccg aactgagata cctacagcgt gagctatgag aaagcgccac
     6061 gcttcccgaa gggagaaagg cggacaggta tccggtaagc ggcagggtcg gaacaggaga
     6121 gcgcacgagg gagcttccag ggggaaacgc ctggtatctt tatagtcctg tcgggtttcg
     6181 ccacctctga cttgagcgtc gatttttgtg atgctcgtca ggggggcgga gcctatggaa
     6241 aaacgccagc aacgcggcct ttttacggtt cctggccttt tgctggcctt ttgctcacat
     6301 gttctttcct gcgttatccc ctgattctgt ggataaccgt attaccgcct ttgagtgagc
     6361 tgataccgct cgccgcagcc gaacgaccga gcgcagcgag tcagtgagcg aggaagcgga
     6421 agagcgccca atacgcaaac cgcctctccc cgcgcgttgg ccgattcatt aatgcagcaa
     6481 gctcatggct gactaatttt ttttatttat gcagaggccg aggccgcctc ggcctctgag
     6541 ctattccaga agtagtgagg aggctttttt ggaggcctag gcttttgcaa aaagctcccc
     6601 gtggcacgac aggtttcccg actggaaagc gggcagtgag cgcaacgcaa ttaatgtgag
     6661 ttagctcact cattaggcac cccaggcttt acactttatg cttccggctc gtatgttgtg
     6721 tggaattgtg agcggataac aatttcacac aggaaacagc tatgacatga ttacgaattt
     6781 cacaaataaa gcattttttt cactgcattc tagttgtggt ttgtccaaac tcatcaatgt
     6841 atcttatcat gtctggatca actggataac tcaagctaac caaaatcatc ccaaacttcc
     6901 caccccatac cctattacca ctgccaatta cctgtggttt catttactct aaacctgtga
     6961 ttcctctgaa ttattttcat tttaaagaaa ttgtatttgt taaatatgta ctacaaactt
     7021 agtagttgga agggctaatt cactcccaaa gaagacaaga tatccttgat ctgtggatct
     7081 accacacaca aggctacttc cctgattagc agaactacac accagggcca ggggtcagat
     7141 atccactgac ctttggatgg tgctacaagc tagtaccagt tgagccagat aaggtagaag
     7201 aggccaataa aggagagaac accagcttgt tacaccctgt gagcctgcat gggatggatg
     7261 acccggagag agaagtgtta gagtggaggt ttgacagccg cctagcattt catcacgtgg
     7321 cccgagagct gcatccggag tacttcaaga actgctgata tcgagcttgc tacaagggac
     7381 tttccgctgg ggactttcca gggaggcgtg gcctgggcgg gactggggag tggcgagccc
     7441 tcagatcctg catataagca gctgcttttt gcctgtactg ggtctctctg gttagaccag
     7501 atctgagcct gggagctctc tggctaacta gggaacccac tgcttaagcc tcaataaagc
     7561 ttgccttgag tgcttcaagt agtgtgtgcc cgtctgttgt gtgactctgg taactagaga
     7621 tccctcagac ccttttagtc agtgtggaaa atctctagca gtggcgcccg aacagggact
     7681 tgaaagcgaa agggaaacca gaggagctct ctcgacgcag gactcggctt gctgaagcgc
     7741 gcacggcaag aggcgagggg cggcgactgg tgagtacgcc aaaaattttg actagcggag
     7801 gctagaagga gagagatggg tgcgagagcg tcagtattaa gcgggggaga attagatcgc
     7861 gatgggaaaa aattcggtta aggccagggg gaaagaaaaa atataaatta aaacatatag
     7921 tatgggcaag cagggagcta gaacgattcg cagttaatcc tggcctgtta gaaacatcag
     7981 aaggctgtag acaaatactg ggacagctac aaccatccct tcagacagga tcagaagaac
     8041 ttagatcatt atataataca gtagcaaccc tctattgtgt gcatcaaagg atagagataa
     8101 aagacaccaa ggaagcttta gacaagatag aggaagagca aaacaaaagt aagaccaccg
     8161 cacagcaagc ggccggccgc tgatcttcag acctggagga ggagatatga gggacaattg
     8221 gagaagtgaa ttatataaat ataaagtagt aaaaattgaa ccattaggag tagcacccac
     8281 caaggcaaag agaagagtgg tgcagagaga aaaaagagca gtgggaatag gagctttgtt
     8341 ccttgggttc ttgggagcag caggaagcac tatgggcgca gcgtcaatga cgctgacggt
     8401 acaggccaga caattattgt ctggtatagt gcagcagcag aacaatttgc tgagggctat
     8461 tgaggcgcaa cagcatctgt tgcaactcac agtctggggc atcaagcagc tccaggcaag
     8521 aatcctggct gtggaaagat acctaaagga tcaacagctc ctggggattt ggggttgctc
     8581 tggaaaactc atttgcacca ctgctgtgcc ttggaatgct agttggagta ataaatctct
     8641 ggaacagatt tggaatcaca cgacctggat ggagtgggac agagaaatta acaattacac
     8701 aagcttaata cactccttaa ttgaagaatc gcaaaaccag caagaaaaga atgaacaaga
     8761 attattggaa ttagataaat gggcaagttt gtggaattgg tttaacataa caaattggct
     8821 gtggtatata aaattattca taatgatagt aggaggcttg gtaggtttaa gaatagtttt
     8881 tgctgtactt tctatagtga atagagttag gcagggatat tcaccattat cgtttcagac
     8941 ccacctccca acccc
//
