>Addgene plasmid #116221 | pHAGE-CDKN2A-H123Q | depositor partial sequence | sequence record 219094 | insert
ATGGAGCCGGCGGCGGGGAGCAGCATGGAGCCTTCGGCTGACTGGCTGGCCACGGCCGCGGCCCGGGGTC
GGGTAGAGGAGGTGCGGGCGCTGCTGGAGGCGGGGGCGCTGCCCAACGCACCGAATAGTTACGGTCGGAG
GCCGATCCAGGTCATGATGATGGGCAGCGCCCGAGTGGCGGAGCTGCTGCTGCTCCACGGCGCGGAGCCC
AACTGCGCCGACCCCGCCACTCTCACCCGACCCGTGCACGACGCTGCCCGGGAGGGCTTCCTGGACACGC
TGGTGGTGCTGCACCGGGCCGGGGCGCGGCTGGACGTGCGCGATGCCTGGGGCCGTCTGCCCGTGGACCT
GGCTGAGGAGCTGGGCCAACGCGATGTCGCACGGTACCTGCGCGCGGCTGCGGGGGGCACCAGAGGCAGT
AACCATGCCCGCATAGATGCCGCGGAAGGTCCCTCAGATATCCCCGATTGA
